Addgene plasmid #1203: pNMG
Depositing lab: Susan Lindquist. Depositing organization: Whitehead Institute for Biomedical Research. Publication: Epigenetic regulation of translation reveals hidden genetic variation to produce complex traits. True HL, Berlin I, Lindquist SL. Nature 2004 Sep 9;431(7005):184-7. Epub 2004 Aug 15. 10.1038/nature02885 PubMed 15311209.
Backbone
  Vector backbone: pRS306
  Backbone manufacturer: Hieter
  Backbone size w/o insert (bp): 4381
  Vector type: Yeast Expression
  Selectable markers: URA3
Growth in bacteria
  Bacterial resistance: Ampicillin, 100 μg/mL
  Growth temperature: 37°C
  Growth strain: DH5alpha
  Copy number: High Copy
Gene/Insert
  Gene/Insert name: NM region of Sup35 (alt name: Sup35)
  Species: S. cerevisiae (budding yeast)
  Insert size (bp): 1500
  Mutation: NM region (1-253aa) of Sup35
  GenBank ID: NC_001136
  Entrez Gene: SUP35 (a.k.a. YDR172W, GST1, PNM2, SAL3, SUF12, SUP2, SUP36)
  Tag / fusion protein: GFP (C terminal on insert)
  Cloning method: Restriction Enzyme; 5′ cloning site EcoRI (not destroyed); 3′ cloning site XhoI (not destroyed)
  Sequencing primers: 5′ n/a
Terms and licenses: Academic/Nonprofit Terms; Industry Terms: Not Available to Industry
Depositor comments: yeast integration plasmid with NM-GFP under TEF promoter. For integration at URA3 cut with StuI
How to cite: pNMG was a gift from Susan Lindquist (Addgene plasmid # 1203 ; http://n2t.net/addgene:1203 ; RRID:Addgene_1203)
