[The description below was written by a language model from this plasmid's Addgene catalogue record and pLannotate feature annotations shown in this document.]
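Description:
pNMG is a yeast integrating expression plasmid built on the pRS306 backbone. It carries no yeast replication origin or centromere, so it persists in Saccharomyces cerevisiae only after recombination into the genome. In E. coli it is propagated through a high-copy ColE1/pUC-type origin with ampicillin selection from the β-lactamase gene. An f1 origin and remnants of the pBluescript-derived lacZα/polylinker region, including flanking T7 and T3 promoters, are also present. In yeast the selectable marker is URA3 with its own promoter, which complements uracil auxotrophy and can be counterselected with 5-FOA. The depositor notes that linearising the plasmid within URA3 using StuI directs integration to the chromosomal URA3 locus.

The payload is the NM region of Sup35 (residues 1–253), the amino-terminal prion-forming domain plus the middle domain of the yeast translation termination factor eRF3, without the C-terminal domain. It is fused at its C terminus to GFP; the automated annotation labels this reading frame as an Aequorea victoria-derived fluorescent protein variant. The fusion was cloned between EcoRI and XhoI sites and sits downstream of the constitutive S. cerevisiae TEF1 promoter. No yeast transcription terminator is annotated after the GFP coding sequence.

Stable, single-locus expression of NM-GFP provides a fluorescent reporter for the aggregation state of Sup35, and such fusions are commonly used to distinguish diffuse from aggregated protein in cells lacking or carrying the [PSI+] prion. This fits the associated study on epigenetic regulation of translation termination and the phenotypic variation it uncovers, although the record does not spell out the specific experimental use.
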