Features (pLannotate 1.2.2; 20 found; start..end, strand, type, name):
    137..186     +  misc_feature   bom (fragment): basis of mobility region from pBR322
    194..409     +  promoter       URA3 promoter: S. cerevisiae URA3
    410..1213    +  CDS            URA3: orotidine-5'-phosphate decarboxylase, required for uracil biosynthesis; S. cerevisiae URA3; yeast auxotrophic marker, counterselectable with 5-fluoroorotic acid (5-FOA)
   1292..1343    +  misc_feature   bom (fragment): basis of mobility region from pBR322
   1371..1799    -  rep_origin     f1 ori (sequence partly withheld): f1 bacteriophage origin of replication; arrow indicates direction of (+) strand synthesis
   1803..1960    -  CDS            lacZα (fragment): LacZα fragment of β-galactosidase; lacZ fragment
   1963..1981    +  promoter       T7 promoter: promoter for bacteriophage T7 RNA polymerase
   1995..2393    +  promoter       TEF1 promoter: S. cerevisiae TEF1; promoter for EF-1α
   2397..2432    +  misc_feature   MCS (fragment): pBluescript multiple cloning site
   2433..3191    +  CDS            SUP35 (fragment): ERF3_YEAST - Also known as GST1, PNM2, SAL3, SUF12, SUP2. Experimental evidence at protein level: Swiss-Prot protein existence level 1. Involved in translation termination. Stimulates the activity of ERF1. Binds guanine nucleotides. Recruited by polyadenylate-binding protein PAB1 to poly(A)-tails of mRNAs. Interaction with PAB1 is also required for regulation of normal mRNA decay through translation termination-coupled poly(A) shortening. From Saccharomyces cerevisiae (strain ATCC 204508 / S288c) (Baker's yeast).
   3198..3914    +  CDS            sg12: sg12 is a basic (constitutively fluorescent) long stokes shift fluorescent protein published in 1997, derived from Aequorea victoria.
   3918..3938    +  misc_feature   MCS (fragment): pBluescript multiple cloning site
   3950..3968    -  promoter       T3 promoter: promoter for bacteriophage T3 RNA polymerase
   4013..4029    -  protein_bind   lac operator: The lac repressor binds to the lac operator to inhibit transcription in E. coli. This inhibition can be relieved by adding lactose or isopropyl-β-D-thiogalactopyranoside (IPTG). lac repressor encoded by lacI
   4037..4067    -  promoter       lac promoter: promoter for the E. coli lac operon
   4094..4184    -  CDS            lacI (fragment): lac repressor; lacI; The lac repressor binds to the lac operator to inhibit transcription in E. coli. This inhibition can be relieved by adding lactose or isopropyl-β-D-thiogalactopyranoside (IPTG).
   4367..4955    -  rep_origin     ori: high-copy-number ColE1/pMB1/pBR322/pUC origin of replication
   5126..5986    -  CDS            AmpR: β-lactamase; bla; confers resistance to ampicillin, carbenicillin, and related antibiotics
   5987..6091    -  promoter       AmpR promoter: bla
   6186..35      +  CDS            rop (fragment) (across the origin): Rop protein, which maintains plasmids at low copy number; rop
>Addgene plasmid #1203 | pNMG | addgene full sequence | sequence record 266373 | Addgene NGS Result
TCGCGCGTTTCGGTGATGACGGTGAAAACCTCTGACACATGCAGCTCCCGGAGACGGTCACAGCTTGTCT
GTAAGCGGATGCCGGGAGCAGACAAGCCCGTCAGGGCGCGTCAGCGGGTGTTGGCGGGTGTCGGGGCTGG
CTTAACTATGCGGCATCAGAGCAGATTGTACTGAGAGTGCACCATACCACCTTTTCAATTCATCATTTTT
TTTTTATTCTTTTTTTTGATTTCGGTTTCCTTGAAATTTTTTTGATTCGGTAATCTCCGAACAGAAGGAA
GAACGAAGGAAGGAGCACAGACTTAGATTGGTATATATACGCATATGTAGTGTTGAAGAAACATGAAATT
GCCCAGTATTCTTAACCCAACTGCACAGAACAAAAACCTGCAGGAAACGAAGATAAATCATGTCGAAAGC
TACATATAAGGAACGTGCTGCTACTCATCCTAGTCCTGTTGCTGCCAAGCTATTTAATATCATGCACGAA
AAGCAAACAAACTTGTGTGCTTCATTGGATGTTCGTACCACCAAGGAATTACTGGAGTTAGTTGAAGCAT
TAGGTCCCAAAATTTGTTTACTAAAAACACATGTGGATATCTTGACTGATTTTTCCATGGAGGGCACAGT
TAAGCCGCTAAAGGCATTATCCGCCAAGTACAATTTTTTACTCTTCGAAGACAGAAAATTTGCTGACATT
GGTAATACAGTCAAATTGCAGTACTCTGCGGGTGTATACAGAATAGCAGAATGGGCAGACATTACGAATG
CACACGGTGTGGTGGGCCCAGGTATTGTTAGCGGTTTGAAGCAGGCGGCAGAAGAAGTAACAAAGGAACC
TAGAGGCCTTTTGATGTTAGCAGAATTGTCATGCAAGGGCTCCCTATCTACTGGAGAATATACTAAGGGT
ACTGTTGACATTGCGAAGAGCGACAAAGATTTTGTTATCGGCTTTATTGCTCAAAGAGACATGGGTGGAA
GAGATGAAGGTTACGATTGGTTGATTATGACACCCGGTGTGGGTTTAGATGACAAGGGAGACGCATTGGG
TCAACAGTATAGAACCGTGGATGATGTGGTCTCTACAGGATCTGACATTATTATTGTTGGAAGAGGACTA
TTTGCAAAGGGAAGGGATGCTAAGGTAGAGGGTGAACGTTACAGAAAAGCAGGCTGGGAAGCATATTTGA
GAAGATGCGGCCAGCAAAACTAAAAAACTGTATTATAAGTAAATGCATGTATACTAAACTCACAAATTAG
AGCTTCAATTTAATTATATCAGTTATTACCCTATGCGGTGTGAAATACCGCACAGATGCGTAAGGAGAAA
ATACCGCATCAGGAAATTGTAAGCGTTAATATTTTGTTAAAATTCGCGTTAAATTTTTGTTAAATCAGCT
CATTTTTTAACCAATAGGCCGAAATCGGCAAAATCCCTTATAAATCAAAAGAATAGACCGAGATAGGGT
[37 nt withheld, positions 1470-1506]
AAAGAACGTGGACTCCAACGTCAAAGG
[49 nt withheld, positions 1534-1582]
T
[91 nt withheld, positions 1584-1674]
G
[124 nt withheld, positions 1676-1799]
CCATTCGCCATTCAGGCTGCGCAACTGTTGGGAAGGGCGATCGGTGCGGGCCTCTTCGCTATTACGCCAG
CTGGCGAAAGGGGGATGTGCTGCAAGGCGATTAAGTTGGGTAACGCCAGGGTTTTCCCAGTCACGACGTT
GTAAAACGACGGCCAGTGAATTGTAATACGACTCACTATAGGGCGAATTGGAGCTCATAGCTTCAAAATG
TTTCTACTCCTTTTTTACTCTTCCAGATTTTCTCGGACTCCGCGCATCGCCGTACCACTTCAAAACACCC
AAGCACAGCATACTAAATTTCCCCTCTTTCTTCCTCTAGGGTGTCGTTAATTACCCGTACTAAAGGTTTG
GAAAAGAAAAAAGAGACCGCCTCGTTTCTTTTTCTTCGTCGAAAAAGGCAATAAAAATTTTTATCACGTT
TCTTTTTCTTGAAAATTTTTTTTTTGATTTTTTTCTCTTTCGATGACCTCCCATTGATATTTAAGTTAAT
AAACGGTCTTCAATTTCTCAAGTTTCAGTTTCATTTTTCTTGTTCTATTACAACTTTTTTTACTTCTTGC
TCATTAGAAAGAAAGCATAGCAATCTAATCTAAGTTTTCTAGAACTAGTGGATCCCCCGGGCTGCAGGAA
TTCATGTCGGATTCAAACCAAGGCAACAATCAGCAAAACTACCAGCAATACAGCCAGAACGGTAACCAAC
AACAAGGTAACAACAGATACCAAGGTTATCAAGCTTACAATGCTCAAGCCCAACCTGCAGGTGGGTACTA
CCAAAATTACCAAGGTTATTCTGGGTACCAACAAGGTGGCTATCAACAGTACAATCCCGACGCCGGTTAC
CAGCAACAGTATAATCCTCAAGGAGGCTATCAACAGTACAATCCTCAAGGCGGTTATCAGCAGCAATTCA
ATCCACAAGGTGGCCGTGGAAATTACAAAAACTTCAACTACAATAACAATTTGCAAGGATATCAAGCTGG
TTTCCAACCACAGTCTCAAGGTATGTCTTTGAACGACTTTCAAAAGCAACAAAAGCAGGCCGCTCCCAAA
CCAAAGAAGACTTTGAAGCTTGTCTCCAGTTCCGGTATCAAGTTGGCCAATGCTACCAAGAAGGTTGGCA
CAAAACCTGCCGAATCTGATAAGAAAGAGGAAGAGAAGTCTGCTGAAACCAAAGAACCAACTAAAGAGCC
AACAAAGGTCGAAGAACCAGTTAAAAAGGAGGAGAAACCAGTCCAGACTGAAGAAAAGACGGAGGAAAAA
TCGGAACTTCCAAAGGTAGAAGACCTTAAAATCTCTGAATCAACACATAATACCAACAATGCCAATGTTA
CCAGTGCTGATGCCTTGATCAAGGAACAGGAAGAAGAAGTGGATGACGAAGTTGTTAACGATCCGCGGAT
GGCTAGCAAAGGAGAAGAACTCTTCACTGGAGTTGTCCCAATTCTTGTTGAATTAGATGGTGATGTTAAT
GGGCACAAATTTTCTGTCAGTGGAGAGGGTGAAGGTGATGCAACATACGGAAAACTTACCCTTAAATTTA
TTTGCACTACTGGAAAACTACCTGTTCCATGGCCAACACTTGTCACTACTTTCACTTATGGTGTTCAGTG
CTTTTCAAGATACCCGGATCATATGAAACGGCATGACTTTTTCAAGAGTGCCATGCCCGAAGGTTATGTA
CAGGAAAGAACTATATTTTTCAAAGATGACGGGAACTACAAGACACGTGCTGAAGTCAAGTTTGAAGGTG
ATACCCTTGTTAATAGAATCGAGTTAAAAGGTATTGATTTTAAAGAAGATGGAAACATTCTTGGGCACAA
ATTGGAATACAACTATAACTCACACAATGTATACATCATGGCAGACAAACAAAAGAATGGAATCAAAGCT
AACTTCAAAATTAGACACAACATTGAAGATGGAAGCGTTCAACTAGCAGACCATTATCAACAAAATACTC
CAATTGGCGATGGCCCTGTCCTTTTACCAGACAACCATTACCTGTCCACACAATCTGCCCTTTCGAAAGA
TCCCAACGAAAAGAGAGACCACATGGTCCTTCTTGAGTTTGTAACAGCTGCTGGGATTACACATGGCATG
GATGAACTATACAAATGACTCGAGGGGGGGCCCGGTACCAGCTTTTGTTCCCTTTAGTGAGGGTTAATTT
CGAGCTTGGCGTAATCATGGTCATAGCTGTTTCCTGTGTGAAATTGTTATCCGCTCACAATTCCACACAA
CATACGAGCCGGAAGCATAAAGTGTAAAGCCTGGGGTGCCTAATGAGTGAGCTAACTGCCCGCTTTCCAG
TCGGGAAACCTGTCGTGCCAGCTGCATTAATGAATCGGCCAACGCGCGGGGAGAGGCGGTTTGCGTATTG
GGCGCTCTTCCGCTTCCTCGCTCACTGACTCGCTGCGCTCGGTCGTTCGGCTGCGGCGAGCGGTATCAGC
TCACTCAAAGGCGGTAATACGGTTATCCACAGAATCAGGGGATAACGCAGGAAAGAACATGTGAGCAAAA
GGCCAGCAAAAGGCCAGGAACCGTAAAAAGGCCGCGTTGCTGGCGTTTTTCCATAGGCTCCGCCCCCCTG
ACGAGCATCACAAAAATCGACGCTCAAGTCAGAGGTGGCGAAACCCGACAGGACTATAAAGATACCAGGC
GTTTCCCCCTGGAAGCTCCCTCGTGCGCTCTCCTGTTCCGACCCTGCCGCTTACCGGATACCTGTCCGCC
TTTCTCCCTTCGGGAAGCGTGGCGCTTTCTCATAGCTCACGCTGTAGGTATCTCAGTTCGGTGTAGGTCG
TTCGCTCCAAGCTGGGCTGTGTGCACGAACCCCCCGTTCAGCCCGACCGCTGCGCCTTATCCGGTAACTA
TCGTCTTGAGTCCAACCCGGTAAGACACGACTTATCGCCACTGGCAGCAGCCACTGGTAACAGGATTAGC
AGAGCGAGGTATGTAGGCGGTGCTACAGAGTTCTTGAAGTGGTGGCCTAACTACGGCTACACTAGAAGAA
CAGTATTTGGTATCTGCGCTCTGCTGAAGCCAGTTACCTTCGGAAAAAGAGTTGGTAGCTCTTGATCCGG
CAAACAAACCACCGCTGGTAGCGGTGGTTTTTTTGTTTGCAAGCAGCAGATTACGCGCAGAAAAAAAGGA
TCTCAAGAAGATCCTTTGATCTTTTCTACGGGGTCTGACGCTCAGTGGAACGAAAACTCACGTTAAGGGA
TTTTGGTCATGAGATTATCAAAAAGGATCTTCACCTAGATCCTTTTAAATTAAAAATGAAGTTTTAAATC
AATCTAAAGTATATATGAGTAAACTTGGTCTGACAGTTACCAATGCTTAATCAGTGAGGCACCTATCTCA
GCGATCTGTCTATTTCGTTCATCCATAGTTGCCTGACTCCCCGTCGTGTAGATAACTACGATACGGGAGG
GCTTACCATCTGGCCCCAGTGCTGCAATGATACCGCGAGACCCACGCTCACCGGCTCCAGATTTATCAGC
AATAAACCAGCCAGCCGGAAGGGCCGAGCGCAGAAGTGGTCCTGCAACTTTATCCGCCTCCATCCAGTCT
ATTAATTGTTGCCGGGAAGCTAGAGTAAGTAGTTCGCCAGTTAATAGTTTGCGCAACGTTGTTGCCATTG
CTACAGGCATCGTGGTGTCACGCTCGTCGTTTGGTATGGCTTCATTCAGCTCCGGTTCCCAACGATCAAG
GCGAGTTACATGATCCCCCATGTTGTGCAAAAAAGCGGTTAGCTCCTTCGGTCCTCCGATCGTTGTCAGA
AGTAAGTTGGCCGCAGTGTTATCACTCATGGTTATGGCAGCACTGCATAATTCTCTTACTGTCATGCCAT
CCGTAAGATGCTTTTCTGTGACTGGTGAGTACTCAACCAAGTCATTCTGAGAATAGTGTATGCGGCGACC
GAGTTGCTCTTGCCCGGCGTCAATACGGGATAATACCGCGCCACATAGCAGAACTTTAAAAGTGCTCATC
ATTGGAAAACGTTCTTCGGGGCGAAAACTCTCAAGGATCTTACCGCTGTTGAGATCCAGTTCGATGTAAC
CCACTCGTGCACCCAACTGATCTTCAGCATCTTTTACTTTCACCAGCGTTTCTGGGTGAGCAAAAACAGG
AAGGCAAAATGCCGCAAAAAAGGGAATAAGGGCGACACGGAAATGTTGAATACTCATACTCTTCCTTTTT
CAATATTATTGAAGCATTTATCAGGGTTATTGTCTCATGAGCGGATACATATTTGAATGTATTTAGAAAA
ATAAACAAATAGGGGTTCCGCGCACATTTCCCCGAAAAGTGCCACCTGACGTCTAAGAAACCATTATTAT
CATGACATTAACCTATAAAAATAGGCGTATCACGAGGCCCTTTCGTC
