>Addgene plasmid #1203 | pNMG | addgene partial sequence | sequence record 16449 | GFP-R 5'-CCATCTAATTCAACAAGAATTGGGACAAC-3'
CTTCTCCTTTGCTAGCCATCCGCGGATCGTTAACAACTTCGTCATCCACTTCTTCTTCCTGTTCCTTGAT
CAAGGCATCAGCACTGGTAACATTGGCATTGTTGGTATTATGTGTTGATTCAGAGATTTTAAGGTCTTCT
ACCTTTGGAAGTTCCGATTTTTCCTCCGTCTTTTCTTCAGTCTGGACTGGTTTCTCCTCCTTTTTAACTG
GTTCTTCGACCTTTGTTGGCTCTTTAGTTGGTTCTTTGGTTTCAGCAGACTTCTCTTCCTCTTTCTTATC
AGATTCGGCAGGTTTTGTGCCAACCTTCTTGGTAGCATTGGCCAACTTGATACCGGAACTGGAGACAAGC
TTCAAAGTCTTCTTTGGTTTGGGAGCGGCCTGCTTTTGTTGCTTTTGAAAGTCGTTCAAAGACATACCTT
GAGACTGTGGTTGGAAACCAGCTTGATATCCTTGCAAATTGTTATTGTAGTTGAAGTTTTTGTAATTTCC
ACGGCCACCTTGTGGATTGAATTGCTGCTGATAACCGCCTTGAGGATTGTACTGTTGATAGCCTCCTTGA
GGATTATACTGTTGCTGGTAACCGGCGTCGGGATTGTACTGTTGATAGCCACCTTGTTGGTACCCAGAAT
AACCTTGGTAATTTTGGTAGTACCCACCTGCAGGTTGGGCTTGAGCATTGTAAGCTTGATAACCTTGGTA
TCTGTTGTTACCTTGTTGTTGGTTACCGTTCTGGCTGTATTGCTGGTAGTTTTGCTGATTGT
